>Addgene plasmid #159321 | pcDNA3-mLIG3-BRCT | addgene full sequence | sequence record 311859 | Addgene NGS Result
CCGCATAGTTAAGCCAGTATCTGCTCCCTGCTTGTGTGTTGGAGGTCGCTGAGTAGTGCGCGAGCAAAAT
TTAAGCTACAACAAGGCAAGGCTTGACCGACAATTGCATGAAGAATCTGCTTAGGGTTAGGCGTTTTGCG
CTGCTTCGCGATGTACGGGCCAGATATACGCGTTGACATTGATTATTGACTAGTTATTAATAGTAATCAA
TTACGGGGTCATTAGTTCATAGCCCATATATGGAGTTCCGCGTTACATAACTTACGGTAAATGGCCCGCC
TGGCTGACCGCCCAACGACCCCCGCCCATTGACGTCAATAATGACGTATGTTCCCATAGTAACGCCAATA
GGGACTTTCCATTGACGTCAATGGGTGGAGTATTTACGGTAAACTGCCCACTTGGCAGTACATCAAGTGT
ATCATATGCCAAGTACGCCCCCTATTGACGTCAATGACGGTAAATGGCCCGCCTGGCATTATGCCCAGTA
CATGACCTTATGGGACTTTCCTACTTGGCAGTACATCTACGTATTAGTCATCGCTATTACCATGGTGATG
CGGTTTTGGCAGTACATCAATGGGCGTGGATAGCGGTTTGACTCACGGGGATTTCCAAGTCTCCACCCCA
TTGACGTCAATGGGAGTTTGTTTTGGCACCAAAATCAACGGGACTTTCCAAAATGTCGTAACAACTCCGC
CCCATTGACGCAAATGGGCGGTAGGCGTGTACGGTGGGAGGTCTATATAAGCAGAGCTCTCTGGCTAACT
AGAGAACCCACTGCTTACTGGCTTATCGAAATTAATACGACTCACTATAGGGAGACCCAAGCTGGCTAGC
ATGGATTACAAGGACGATGACGATAAGGGTGATTACAAGGACGATGACGATAAGGGTGATTACAAGGACG
ATGACGATAAGCTTGGTACCGTACTGTTGGATGTCTTCACTGGGGTGCGGCTCTACTTGCCACCTTCTAC
ACCAGACTTCAAACGTCTCAAACGCTACTTTGTGGCATTCGACGGGGACCTGGTACAGGAATTTGACATG
GGCTCAGCCACACATGTGCTAGGTAACAGGGAAAAGAACACTGATGCCCAGTTGGTCTCCTCAGAGTGGA
TTTGGGCATGTATCCGGAAACGGAGGAATAATGGGCCCGTTTAAACCCGCTGATCAGCCTCGACTGTGCC
TTCTAGTTGCCAGCCATCTGTTGTTTGCCCCTCCCCCGTGCCTTCCTTGACCCTGGAAGGTGCCACTCCC
ACTGTCCTTTCCTAATAAAATGAGGAAATTGCATCGCATTGTCTGAGTAGGTGTCATTCTATTCTGGGGG
GTGGGGTGGGGCAGGACAGCAAGGGGGAGGATTGGGAAGACAATAGCAGGCATGCTGGGGATGCGGTGGG
CTCTATGGCTTCTGAGGCGGAAAGAACCAGCTGGGGCTCTAGGGGGTATCCCC
[124 nt withheld, positions 1454-1577]
C
[91 nt withheld, positions 1579-1669]
A
[49 nt withheld, positions 1671-1719]
CCTTTGACGTTGGAGTCCACGTTCTTT
[37 nt withheld, positions 1747-1783]
ACCCTATCTCGGTCTATTCTTTTGATTTATAAGGGATTTTGCCGATTTCGGCCTATTGGTTAAAAAATGA
GCTGATTTAACAAAAATTTAACGCGAATTAATTCTGTGGAATGTGTGTCAGTTAGGGTGTGGAAAGTCCC
CAGGCTCCCCAGCAGGCAGAAGTATGCAAAGCATGCATCTCAATTAGTCAGCAACCAGGTGTGGAAAGTC
CCCAGGCTCCCCAGCAGGCAGAAGTATGCAAAGCATGCATCTCAATTAGTCAGCAACCATAGTCCCGCCC
CTAACTCCGCCCATCCCGCCCCTAACTCCGCCCAGTTCCGCCCATTCTCCGCCCCATGGCTGACTAATTT
TTTTTATTTATGCAGAGGCCGAGGCCGCCTCTGCCTCTGAGCTATTCCAGAAGTAGTGAGGAGGCTTTTT
TGGAGGCCTAGGCTTTTGCAAAAAGCTCCCGGGAGCTTGTATATCCATTTTCGGATCTGATCAAGAGACA
GGATGAGGATCGTTTCGCATGATTGAACAAGATGGATTGCACGCAGGTTCTCCGGCCGCTTGGGTGGAGA
GGCTATTCGGCTATGACTGGGCACAACAGACAATCGGCTGCTCTGATGCCGCCGTGTTCCGGCTGTCAGC
GCAGGGGCGCCCGGTTCTTTTTGTCAAGACCGACCTGTCCGGTGCCCTGAATGAACTGCAGGACGAGGCA
GCGCGGCTATCGTGGCTGGCCACGACGGGCGTTCCTTGCGCAGCTGTGCTCGACGTTGTCACTGAAGCGG
GAAGGGACTGGCTGCTATTGGGCGAAGTGCCGGGGCAGGATCTCCTGTCATCTCACCTTGCTCCTGCCGA
GAAAGTATCCATCATGGCTGATGCAATGCGGCGGCTGCATACGCTTGATCCGGCTACCTGCCCATTCGAC
CACCAAGCGAAACATCGCATCGAGCGAGCACGTACTCGGATGGAAGCCGGTCTTGTCGATCAGGATGATC
TGGACGAAGAGCATCAGGGGCTCGCGCCAGCCGAACTGTTCGCCAGGCTCAAGGCGCGCATGCCCGACGG
CGAGGATCTCGTCGTGACCCATGGCGATGCCTGCTTGCCGAATATCATGGTGGAAAATGGCCGCTTTTCT
GGATTCATCGACTGTGGCCGGCTGGGTGTGGCGGACCGCTATCAGGACATAGCGTTGGCTACCCGTGATA
TTGCTGAAGAGCTTGGCGGCGAATGGGCTGACCGCTTCCTCGTGCTTTACGGTATCGCCGCTCCCGATTC
GCAGCGCATCGCCTTCTATCGCCTTCTTGACGAGTTCTTCTGAGCGGGACTCTGGGGTTCGAAATGACCG
ACCAAGCGACGCCCAACCTGCCATCACGAGATTTCGATTCCACCGCCGCCTTCTATGAAAGGTTGGGCTT
CGGAATCGTTTTCCGGGACGCCGGCTGGATGATCCTCCAGCGCGGGGATCTCATGCTGGAGTTCTTCGCC
CACCCCAACTTGTTTATTGCAGCTTATAATGGTTACAAATAAAGCAATAGCATCACAAATTTCACAAATA
AAGCATTTTTTTCACTGCATTCTAGTTGTGGTTTGTCCAAACTCATCAATGTATCTTATCATGTCTGTAT
ACCGTCGACCTCTAGCTAGAGCTTGGCGTAATCATGGTCATAGCTGTTTCCTGTGTGAAATTGTTATCCG
CTCACAATTCCACACAACATACGAGCCGGAAGCATAAAGTGTAAAGCCTGGGGTGCCTAATGAGTGAGCT
AACTCACATTAATTGCGTTGCGCTCACTGCCCGCTTTCCAGTCGGGAAACCTGTCGTGCCAGCTGCATTA
ATGAATCGGCCAACGCGCGGGGAGAGGCGGTTTGCGTATTGGGCGCTCTTCCGCTTCCTCGCTCACTGAC
TCGCTGCGCTCGGTCGTTCGGCTGCGGCGAGCGGTATCAGCTCACTCAAAGGCGGTAATACGGTTATCCA
CAGAATCAGGGGATAACGCAGGAAAGAACATGTGAGCAAAAGGCCAGCAAAAGGCCAGGAACCGTAAAAA
GGCCGCGTTGCTGGCGTTTTTCCATAGGCTCCGCCCCCCTGACGAGCATCACAAAAATCGACGCTCAAGT
CAGAGGTGGCGAAACCCGACAGGACTATAAAGATACCAGGCGTTTCCCCCTGGAAGCTCCCTCGTGCGCT
CTCCTGTTCCGACCCTGCCGCTTACCGGATACCTGTCCGCCTTTCTCCCTTCGGGAAGCGTGGCGCTTTC
TCATAGCTCACGCTGTAGGTATCTCAGTTCGGTGTAGGTCGTTCGCTCCAAGCTGGGCTGTGTGCACGAA
CCCCCCGTTCAGCCCGACCGCTGCGCCTTATCCGGTAACTATCGTCTTGAGTCCAACCCGGTAAGACACG
ACTTATCGCCACTGGCAGCAGCCACTGGTAACAGGATTAGCAGAGCGAGGTATGTAGGCGGTGCTACAGA
GTTCTTGAAGTGGTGGCCTAACTACGGCTACACTAGAAGAACAGTATTTGGTATCTGCGCTCTGCTGAAG
CCAGTTACCTTCGGAAAAAGAGTTGGTAGCTCTTGATCCGGCAAACAAACCACCGCTGGTAGCGGTGGTT
TTTTTGTTTGCAAGCAGCAGATTACGCGCAGAAAAAAAGGATCTCAAGAAGATCCTTTGATCTTTTCTAC
GGGGTCTGACGCTCAGTGGAACGAAAACTCACGTTAAGGGATTTTGGTCATGAGATTATCAAAAAGGATC
TTCACCTAGATCCTTTTAAATTAAAAATGAAGTTTTAAATCAATCTAAAGTATATATGAGTAAACTTGGT
CTGACAGTTACCAATGCTTAATCAGTGAGGCACCTATCTCAGCGATCTGTCTATTTCGTTCATCCATAGT
TGCCTGACTCCCCGTCGTGTAGATAACTACGATACGGGAGGGCTTACCATCTGGCCCCAGTGCTGCAATG
ATACCGCGAGACCCACGCTCACCGGCTCCAGATTTATCAGCAATAAACCAGCCAGCCGGAAGGGCCGAGC
GCAGAAGTGGTCCTGCAACTTTATCCGCCTCCATCCAGTCTATTAATTGTTGCCGGGAAGCTAGAGTAAG
TAGTTCGCCAGTTAATAGTTTGCGCAACGTTGTTGCCATTGCTACAGGCATCGTGGTGTCACGCTCGTCG
TTTGGTATGGCTTCATTCAGCTCCGGTTCCCAACGATCAAGGCGAGTTACATGATCCCCCATGTTGTGCA
AAAAAGCGGTTAGCTCCTTCGGTCCTCCGATCGTTGTCAGAAGTAAGTTGGCCGCAGTGTTATCACTCAT
GGTTATGGCAGCACTGCATAATTCTCTTACTGTCATGCCATCCGTAAGATGCTTTTCTGTGACTGGTGAG
TACTCAACCAAGTCATTCTGAGAATAGTGTATGCGGCGACCGAGTTGCTCTTGCCCGGCGTCAATACGGG
ATAATACCGCGCCACATAGCAGAACTTTAAAAGTGCTCATCATTGGAAAACGTTCTTCGGGGCGAAAACT
CTCAAGGATCTTACCGCTGTTGAGATCCAGTTCGATGTAACCCACTCGTGCACCCAACTGATCTTCAGCA
TCTTTTACTTTCACCAGCGTTTCTGGGTGAGCAAAAACAGGAAGGCAAAATGCCGCAAAAAAGGGAATAA
GGGCGACACGGAAATGTTGAATACTCATACTCTTCCTTTTTCAATATTATTGAAGCATTTATCAGGGTTA
TTGTCTCATGAGCGGATACATATTTGAATGTATTTAGAAAAATAAACAAATAGGGGTTCCGCGCACATTT
CCCCGAAAAGTGCCACCTGACGTCGACGGATCGGGAGATCTCCCGATCCCCTATGGTGCACTCTCAGTAC
AATCTGCTCTGATG
Features (pLannotate 1.2.2; 20 found; start..end, strand, type, name):
    175..554     +  enhancer       CMV enhancer: human cytomegalovirus immediate early enhancer
    555..758     +  promoter       CMV promoter: human cytomegalovirus (CMV) immediate early promoter
    754..787     +  LTR            5' LTR (truncated) (fragment): truncated 5' long terminal repeat (LTR) from HIV-1
    803..821     +  promoter       T7 promoter: promoter for bacteriophage T7 RNA polymerase
    922..1146    +  CDS            Lig3 (fragment): DNLI3_MOUSE - Experimental evidence at protein level: Swiss-Prot protein existence level 1. The alpha isoform interacts with DNA-repair protein XRCC1 and can correct defective DNA strand-break repair and sister chromatid exchange following treatment with ionizing radiation and alkylating agents. The beta isoform does not interact with XRCC1 and may be specifically involved in the completion of homologous recombination events that occur during meiotic prophase. From Mus musculus (Mouse).
   1184..1408    +  polyA_signal   bGH poly(A) signal: bovine growth hormone polyadenylation signal
   1412..1433    +  promoter       SV40 promoter (fragment): SV40 enhancer and early promoter
   1454..1882    +  rep_origin     f1 ori (sequence partly withheld): f1 bacteriophage origin of replication; arrow indicates direction of (+) strand synthesis
   1896..2225    +  promoter       SV40 promoter: SV40 enhancer and early promoter
   2292..3083    +  CDS            neo: KKA2_KLEPN - Also known as kan, nptII. Experimental evidence at protein level: Swiss-Prot protein existence level 1. Resistance to kanamycin, neomycin, paromomycin, ribostamycin, butirosin and gentamicin B. From Klebsiella pneumoniae.
   3107..3265    +  CDS            ble (fragment): BLE_KLEPN - Experimental evidence at protein level: Swiss-Prot protein existence level 1. Binding protein with a strong affinity to the bleomycin family of antibiotics. Binds to CL990; an antimitotic-antibiotic compound. From Klebsiella pneumoniae.
   3260..3381    +  polyA_signal   SV40 poly(A) signal: SV40 polyadenylation signal
   3454..3470    -  protein_bind   lac operator: The lac repressor binds to the lac operator to inhibit transcription in E. coli. This inhibition can be relieved by adding lactose or isopropyl-β-D-thiogalactopyranoside (IPTG). lac repressor encoded by lacI
   3478..3508    -  promoter       lac promoter: promoter for the E. coli lac operon
   3523..3544    -  protein_bind   CAP binding site: CAP binding activates transcription in the presence of cAMP. E. coli catabolite activator protein
   3557..3649    -  CDS            lacI (fragment): lac repressor; lacI; The lac repressor binds to the lac operator to inhibit transcription in E. coli. This inhibition can be relieved by adding lactose or isopropyl-β-D-thiogalactopyranoside (IPTG).
   3832..4420    -  rep_origin     ori: high-copy-number ColE1/pMB1/pBR322/pUC origin of replication
   4591..5451    -  CDS            AmpR: β-lactamase; bla; confers resistance to ampicillin, carbenicillin, and related antibiotics
   5452..5556    -  promoter       AmpR promoter: bla
   5615..20      -  misc_feature   bom (fragment) (across the origin): basis of mobility region from pBR322
