[The description below was written by a language model from this plasmid's Addgene catalogue record and pLannotate feature annotations shown in this document.]
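Description:
pcDNA3-mLIG3-BRCT is a mammalian expression plasmid built on the pcDNA3 backbone and designed to express the BRCT region of mouse DNA ligase III (Lig3) in cultured mammalian cells. The sequenced construct is about 5.6 kb. In bacteria it replicates from a high-copy ColE1/pUC-type origin and is selected with ampicillin through the β-lactamase gene and its native promoter. An f1 phage origin is also present, a standard backbone element that allows single-stranded DNA production.

The insert is annotated as a short Lig3 fragment of roughly 225 bp, consistent with a single isolated domain rather than the full-length ligase. It sits downstream of the human cytomegalovirus immediate-early enhancer and promoter, which drive strong constitutive transcription, and upstream of the bovine growth hormone polyadenylation signal. A T7 promoter between the CMV promoter and the insert permits in vitro transcription or serves as a sequencing primer site. The feature table does not annotate any epitope tag or reporter, and the cloning sites are recorded as unknown, so whether the fragment carries a fusion partner is not stated. A separate cassette, with the SV40 early promoter driving the neomycin phosphotransferase gene followed by an SV40 poly(A) signal, allows G418 selection of stably transfected cells. Small annotated fragments (HIV-1 LTR, ble, lacI, lac promoter/operator, bom) appear to be backbone remnants or short homology matches rather than functional elements.

The Lig3 annotation notes that the alpha isoform of the ligase interacts with the repair protein XRCC1. The record itself gives only mammalian expression of the domain as the purpose, so use in studies of Lig3 interactions or DNA repair is plausible but not stated.
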