Addgene plasmid #159321: pcDNA3-mLIG3-BRCT
Purpose: Mammalian cell expression of mouse LIG3-BRCT
Depositing lab: Jianjun Zhao. Depositing organization: Cleveland Clinic Foundation.
Backbone
  Vector backbone: pcDNA3
  Vector type: Mammalian Expression
Growth in bacteria
  Bacterial resistance: Ampicillin, 100 μg/mL
  Growth temperature: 37°C
  Growth strain: DH5alpha
  Copy number: High Copy
Gene/Insert
  Gene/Insert name: mLIG3-BRCT
  Species: M. musculus (mouse)
  Entrez Gene: Lig3 (a.k.a. D11Wsu78, D11Wsu78e)
  Cloning method: Restriction Enzyme; 5′ cloning site Unknown (unknown if destroyed)
Terms and licenses: Academic/Nonprofit Terms; Industry Terms: Not Available to Industry
How to cite: pcDNA3-mLIG3-BRCT was a gift from Jianjun Zhao (Addgene plasmid # 159321 ; http://n2t.net/addgene:159321 ; RRID:Addgene_159321)
